Addgene plasmid #128927: JB98
Purpose: mammalian expression, proximity labelling, mitochondrial relocalisation
Depositing lab: Sean Munro. Depositing organization: MRC Laboratory of Molecular Biology. Publication: In vivo identification of GTPase interactors by mitochondrial relocalization and proximity biotinylation. Gillingham AK, Bertram J, Begum F, Munro S. Elife. 2019 Jul 11;8. pii: 45916. doi: 10.7554/eLife.45916. PubMed 31294692.
Backbone
  Vector backbone: cDNA3.30
  Vector type: Mammalian Expression
Growth in bacteria
  Bacterial resistance: Ampicillin, 100 μg/mL
  Growth temperature: 37°C
  Growth strain: DH5alpha
  Copy number: High Copy
Gene/Insert
  Gene/Insert name: RalBSA-BirA*-HA-MAO
  Species: H. sapiens (human)
  Entrez Gene: RALB
  Cloning method: Restriction Enzyme; 5′ cloning site Unknown (unknown if destroyed); 3′ cloning site Unknown (unknown if destroyed)
Terms and licenses: Academic/Nonprofit Terms; Industry Terms: Not Available to Industry
Depositor comments: Please visit https://www.biorxiv.org/content/10.1101/553206v2 for bioRxiv preprint.
How to cite: JB98 was a gift from Sean Munro (Addgene plasmid # 128927 ; http://n2t.net/addgene:128927 ; RRID:Addgene_128927)
