[The description below was written by a language model from this plasmid's Addgene catalogue record and pLannotate feature annotations shown in this document.]
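Description:
JB98 is a 7.2 kb mammalian expression plasmid, with a backbone recorded as "cDNA3.30" (apparently a pcDNA3-type vector). It is propagated in E. coli through a high-copy ColE1/pUC origin with ampicillin selection (AmpR under its own bla promoter). The backbone also carries an f1 origin and remnants of lac regulatory sequence. An SV40 early promoter drives a neomycin/kanamycin phosphotransferase gene followed by an SV40 poly(A) signal, which would allow G418 selection of stably transfected mammalian cells.

The payload is a single fusion open reading frame expressed from the CMV immediate-early enhancer/promoter and terminated by the bovine growth hormone poly(A) signal. A T7 promoter sits just upstream of the coding region. The fusion begins with human RALB, a small GTPase involved in exocyst function and membrane trafficking. The "SA" in the insert name suggests a mutant form, but the record does not define the substitution or its effect on nucleotide state. RALB is joined to BirA(R118G), the promiscuous E. coli biotin ligase known as BirA* or BioID. An HA epitope tag follows according to the insert name, although it is not annotated in the feature table. The fusion ends with a short C-terminal fragment of human monoamine oxidase A, which serves as the mitochondrial targeting element.

In this design the MAO segment relocalises the GTPase to mitochondria, an ectopic site, while BirA* biotinylates nearby proteins. Proteins recruited by the GTPase can then be recovered by streptavidin capture and identified. The stated uses are mammalian expression, proximity labelling and mitochondrial relocalisation, in order to identify GTPase interactors in living cells.
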