Features (pLannotate 1.2.2; 22 found; start..end, strand, type, name):
     28..80      -  misc_feature   bom (fragment): basis of mobility region from pBR322
    235..614     +  enhancer       CMV enhancer: human cytomegalovirus immediate early enhancer
    615..818     +  promoter       CMV promoter: human cytomegalovirus (CMV) immediate early promoter
    814..847     +  LTR            5' LTR (truncated) (fragment): truncated 5' long terminal repeat (LTR) from HIV-1
    863..881     +  promoter       T7 promoter: promoter for bacteriophage T7 RNA polymerase
    913..1518    +  CDS            RALB: RALB_HUMAN - Experimental evidence at protein level: Swiss-Prot protein existence level 1. Multifunctional GTPase involved in a variety of cellular processes including gene expression, cell migration, cell proliferation, oncogenic transformation and membrane trafficking (PubMed:10393179, PubMed:17875936, PubMed:18756269). Accomplishes its multiple functions by interacting with distinct downstream effectors. Acts as a GTP sensor for GTP-dependent exocytosis of dense core vesicles (By similarity). Required both to stabilize the assembly of the exocyst complex and to localize functional exocyst c
   1555..2514    +  CDS            BirA(R118G): promiscuous R118G mutant of the E. coli biotin protein ligase (Cronan, 2005) also known as BirA* or BioID
   2581..2721    +  CDS            MAOA (fragment): AOFA_HUMAN - Experimental evidence at protein level: Swiss-Prot protein existence level 1. Catalyzes the oxidative deamination of biogenic and xenobiotic amines and has important functions in the metabolism of neuroactive and vasoactive amines in the central nervous system and peripheral tissues. MAOA preferentially oxidizes biogenic amines such as 5-hydroxytryptamine (5-HT), norepinephrine and epinephrine. From Homo sapiens (Human).
   2797..3021    +  polyA_signal   bGH poly(A) signal: bovine growth hormone polyadenylation signal
   3025..3046    +  promoter       SV40 promoter (fragment): SV40 enhancer and early promoter
   3067..3495    +  rep_origin     f1 ori (sequence partly withheld): f1 bacteriophage origin of replication; arrow indicates direction of (+) strand synthesis
   3509..3838    +  promoter       SV40 promoter: SV40 enhancer and early promoter
   3905..4696    +  CDS            neo: KKA2_KLEPN - Also known as kan, nptII. Experimental evidence at protein level: Swiss-Prot protein existence level 1. Resistance to kanamycin, neomycin, paromomycin, ribostamycin, butirosin and gentamicin B. From Klebsiella pneumoniae.
   4720..4878    +  CDS            ble (fragment): BLE_KLEPN - Experimental evidence at protein level: Swiss-Prot protein existence level 1. Binding protein with a strong affinity to the bleomycin family of antibiotics. Binds to CL990; an antimitotic-antibiotic compound. From Klebsiella pneumoniae.
   4873..4994    +  polyA_signal   SV40 poly(A) signal: SV40 polyadenylation signal
   5067..5083    -  protein_bind   lac operator: The lac repressor binds to the lac operator to inhibit transcription in E. coli. This inhibition can be relieved by adding lactose or isopropyl-β-D-thiogalactopyranoside (IPTG). lac repressor encoded by lacI
   5091..5121    -  promoter       lac promoter: promoter for the E. coli lac operon
   5136..5157    -  protein_bind   CAP binding site: CAP binding activates transcription in the presence of cAMP. E. coli catabolite activator protein
   5170..5262    -  CDS            lacI (fragment): lac repressor; lacI; The lac repressor binds to the lac operator to inhibit transcription in E. coli. This inhibition can be relieved by adding lactose or isopropyl-β-D-thiogalactopyranoside (IPTG).
   5445..6033    -  rep_origin     ori: high-copy-number ColE1/pMB1/pBR322/pUC origin of replication
   6204..7064    -  CDS            AmpR: β-lactamase; bla; confers resistance to ampicillin, carbenicillin, and related antibiotics
   7065..7169    -  promoter       AmpR promoter: bla
>Addgene plasmid #128927 | JB98 | addgene full sequence | sequence record 254181 | Addgene NGS Result
GACGGATCGGGAGATCTCCCGATCCCCTATGGTGCACTCTCAGTACAATCTGCTCTGATGCCGCATAGTT
AAGCCAGTATCTGCTCCCTGCTTGTGTGTTGGAGGTCGCTGAGTAGTGCGCGAGCAAAATTTAAGCTACA
ACAAGGCAAGGCTTGACCGACAATTGCATGAAGAATCTGCTTAGGGTTAGGCGTTTTGCGCTGCTTCGCG
ATGTACGGGCCAGATATACGCGTTGACATTGATTATTGACTAGTTATTAATAGTAATCAATTACGGGGTC
ATTAGTTCATAGCCCATATATGGAGTTCCGCGTTACATAACTTACGGTAAATGGCCCGCCTGGCTGACCG
CCCAACGACCCCCGCCCATTGACGTCAATAATGACGTATGTTCCCATAGTAACGCCAATAGGGACTTTCC
ATTGACGTCAATGGGTGGAGTATTTACGGTAAACTGCCCACTTGGCAGTACATCAAGTGTATCATATGCC
AAGTACGCCCCCTATTGACGTCAATGACGGTAAATGGCCCGCCTGGCATTATGCCCAGTACATGACCTTA
TGGGACTTTCCTACTTGGCAGTACATCTACGTATTAGTCATCGCTATTACCATGGTGATGCGGTTTTGGC
AGTACATCAATGGGCGTGGATAGCGGTTTGACTCACGGGGATTTCCAAGTCTCCACCCCATTGACGTCAA
TGGGAGTTTGTTTTGGCACCAAAATCAACGGGACTTTCCAAAATGTCGTAACAACTCCGCCCCATTGACG
CAAATGGGCGGTAGGCGTGTACGGTGGGAGGTCTATATAAGCAGAGCTCTCTGGCTAACTAGAGAACCCA
CTGCTTACTGGCTTATCGAAATTAATACGACTCACTATAGGGAGACCCAAGCTGGCTAGCAAGCTTACCG
GTATGGCTGCCAACAAGAGTAAGGGCCAGAGCTCCTTGGCCCTCCACAAGGTGATCATGGTTGGCAGCGG
AGGCGTTGGCAAGGCAGCCCTGACGCTTCAGTTCATGTATGACGAGTTTGTAGAAGACTATGAACCTACC
AAAGCTGACAGTTATAGAAAGAAAGTGGTTCTTGATGGGGAAGAAGTTCAGATAGATATTCTGGACACCG
CTGGGCAAGAGGACTACGCAGCCATTCGAGATAACTACTTTCGGAGTGGGGAAGGGTTTCTTCTTGTGTT
CTCAATCACAGAACATGAATCCTTTACAGCAACTGCCGAATTCAGGGAACAGATTCTCCGTGTGAAGGCT
GAAGAAGATAAAATTCCACTGCTCGTCGTGGGAAACAAGTCTGACCTAGAGGAGCGGAGGCAGGTGCCTG
TGGAGGAGGCCAGGAGTAAAGCCGAAGAGTGGGGCGTGCAGTACGTGGAGACGTCAGCGAAGACCCGGGC
CAACGTGGACAAGGTGTTCTTTGACCTAATGAGAGAAATCAGAACAAAGAAGATGTCAGAAAACAAAGAC
AAGAATGGCAAGAAAAGCAGCAAGAACAAGAAAAGTTTTAAAGAAAGACCGCGGGAATTCGGAGCCGGAG
CTGGTACCATGGACAAGGACAACACCGTGCCCCTGAAGCTGATCGCCCTGCTGGCCAACGGCGAGTTCCA
CTCTGGCGAGCAGCTGGGAGAGACCCTGGGAATGAGCAGAGCCGCCATCAACAAGCACATCCAGACACTG
AGAGACTGGGGAGTGGACGTGTTCACCGTGCCTGGCAAGGGCTACAGCCTGCCTGAGCCTATCCAGCTGC
TGAACGCCAAGCAGATCCTGGGACAGCTGGATGGCGGAAGCGTGGCCGTGCTGCCTGTGATCGACTCCAC
CAATCAGTACCTGCTGGACAGAATCGGAGAGCTGAAGTCCGGCGACGCCTGCATCGCCGAGTACCAGCAG
GCTGGCAGAGGAGGCAGAGGACGGAAGTGGTTCAGCCCATTCGGAGCCAACCTGTACCTGTCCATGTTCT
GGAGACTGGAGCAGGGACCTGCTGCTGCCATCGGACTGAGTCTGGTGATCGGAATCGTGATGGCCGAGGT
GCTGAGAAAGCTGGGAGCCGACAAGGTGAGAGTGAAGTGGCCTAATGACCTGTACCTCCAGGACCGCAAG
CTGGCTGGCATCCTGGTGGAGCTGACAGGCAAGACAGGCGATGCCGCTCAGATCGTGATCGGAGCCGGAA
TCAACATGGCCATGAGAAGAGTGGAGGAGAGCGTGGTGAACCAGGGCTGGATCACCCTGCAGGAGGCTGG
CATCAACCTGGACCGGAACACCCTGGCCGCCATGCTGATCAGAGAGCTGAGAGCCGCTCTGGAGCTGTTC
GAGCAGGAGGGACTGGCTCCTTACCTGAGCAGATGGGAGAAGCTGGACAACTTCATCAACAGACCTGTGA
AGCTGATCATCGGCGACAAGGAAATCTTCGGCATCTCCAGAGGAATCGACAAGCAGGGAGCTCTGCTGCT
GGAGCAGGACGGAATCATCAAGCCCTGGATGGGCGGAGAAATCTCCCTGAGAAGCGCAGAGAAGGGATCC
GTCGACGGAGCCGGTGCTGGCGCATACCCCTACGACGTGCCCGACTACGCAGGCTCCGCAGTTCCAGCGG
TAGAAATCACCCACACCTTCTGGGAAAGGAACCTGCCCTCTGTTTCTGGCCTGCTGAAGATCATTGGATT
TTCCACATCAGTAACTGCCCTGGGGTTTGTGCTGTACAAATACAAGCTCCTGCCACGGTCTTGACCCGGG
GATATCCAGCACAGTGGCGGCCGCTCGAGTCTAGAGGGCCCGTTTAAACCCGCTGATCAGCCTCGACTGT
GCCTTCTAGTTGCCAGCCATCTGTTGTTTGCCCCTCCCCCGTGCCTTCCTTGACCCTGGAAGGTGCCACT
CCCACTGTCCTTTCCTAATAAAATGAGGAAATTGCATCGCATTGTCTGAGTAGGTGTCATTCTATTCTGG
GGGGTGGGGTGGGGCAGGACAGCAAGGGGGAGGATTGGGAAGACAATAGCAGGCATGCTGGGGATGCGGT
GGGCTCTATGGCTTCTGAGGCGGAAAGAACCAGCTGGGGCTCTAGGGGGTATCCCC
[124 nt withheld, positions 3067-3190]
C
[91 nt withheld, positions 3192-3282]
A
[49 nt withheld, positions 3284-3332]
CCTTTGACGTTGGAGTCCACGTTCTTT
[37 nt withheld, positions 3360-3396]
ACCCTATCTCGGTCTATTCTTTTGATTTATAAGGGATTTTGCCGATTTCGGCCTATTGGTTAAAAAATGA
GCTGATTTAACAAAAATTTAACGCGAATTAATTCTGTGGAATGTGTGTCAGTTAGGGTGTGGAAAGTCCC
CAGGCTCCCCAGCAGGCAGAAGTATGCAAAGCATGCATCTCAATTAGTCAGCAACCAGGTGTGGAAAGTC
CCCAGGCTCCCCAGCAGGCAGAAGTATGCAAAGCATGCATCTCAATTAGTCAGCAACCATAGTCCCGCCC
CTAACTCCGCCCATCCCGCCCCTAACTCCGCCCAGTTCCGCCCATTCTCCGCCCCATGGCTGACTAATTT
TTTTTATTTATGCAGAGGCCGAGGCCGCCTCTGCCTCTGAGCTATTCCAGAAGTAGTGAGGAGGCTTTTT
TGGAGGCCTAGGCTTTTGCAAAAAGCTCCCGGGAGCTTGTATATCCATTTTCGGATCTGATCAAGAGACA
GGATGAGGATCGTTTCGCATGATTGAACAAGATGGATTGCACGCAGGTTCTCCGGCCGCTTGGGTGGAGA
GGCTATTCGGCTATGACTGGGCACAACAGACAATCGGCTGCTCTGATGCCGCCGTGTTCCGGCTGTCAGC
GCAGGGGCGCCCGGTTCTTTTTGTCAAGACCGACCTGTCCGGTGCCCTGAATGAACTGCAGGACGAGGCA
GCGCGGCTATCGTGGCTGGCCACGACGGGCGTTCCTTGCGCAGCTGTGCTCGACGTTGTCACTGAAGCGG
GAAGGGACTGGCTGCTATTGGGCGAAGTGCCGGGGCAGGATCTCCTGTCATCTCACCTTGCTCCTGCCGA
GAAAGTATCCATCATGGCTGATGCAATGCGGCGGCTGCATACGCTTGATCCGGCTACCTGCCCATTCGAC
CACCAAGCGAAACATCGCATCGAGCGAGCACGTACTCGGATGGAAGCCGGTCTTGTCGATCAGGATGATC
TGGACGAAGAGCATCAGGGGCTCGCGCCAGCCGAACTGTTCGCCAGGCTCAAGGCGCGCATGCCCGACGG
CGAGGATCTCGTCGTGACCCATGGCGATGCCTGCTTGCCGAATATCATGGTGGAAAATGGCCGCTTTTCT
GGATTCATCGACTGTGGCCGGCTGGGTGTGGCGGACCGCTATCAGGACATAGCGTTGGCTACCCGTGATA
TTGCTGAAGAGCTTGGCGGCGAATGGGCTGACCGCTTCCTCGTGCTTTACGGTATCGCCGCTCCCGATTC
GCAGCGCATCGCCTTCTATCGCCTTCTTGACGAGTTCTTCTGAGCGGGACTCTGGGGTTCGAAATGACCG
ACCAAGCGACGCCCAACCTGCCATCACGAGATTTCGATTCCACCGCCGCCTTCTATGAAAGGTTGGGCTT
CGGAATCGTTTTCCGGGACGCCGGCTGGATGATCCTCCAGCGCGGGGATCTCATGCTGGAGTTCTTCGCC
CACCCCAACTTGTTTATTGCAGCTTATAATGGTTACAAATAAAGCAATAGCATCACAAATTTCACAAATA
AAGCATTTTTTTCACTGCATTCTAGTTGTGGTTTGTCCAAACTCATCAATGTATCTTATCATGTCTGTAT
ACCGTCGACCTCTAGCTAGAGCTTGGCGTAATCATGGTCATAGCTGTTTCCTGTGTGAAATTGTTATCCG
CTCACAATTCCACACAACATACGAGCCGGAAGCATAAAGTGTAAAGCCTGGGGTGCCTAATGAGTGAGCT
AACTCACATTAATTGCGTTGCGCTCACTGCCCGCTTTCCAGTCGGGAAACCTGTCGTGCCAGCTGCATTA
ATGAATCGGCCAACGCGCGGGGAGAGGCGGTTTGCGTATTGGGCGCTCTTCCGCTTCCTCGCTCACTGAC
TCGCTGCGCTCGGTCGTTCGGCTGCGGCGAGCGGTATCAGCTCACTCAAAGGCGGTAATACGGTTATCCA
CAGAATCAGGGGATAACGCAGGAAAGAACATGTGAGCAAAAGGCCAGCAAAAGGCCAGGAACCGTAAAAA
GGCCGCGTTGCTGGCGTTTTTCCATAGGCTCCGCCCCCCTGACGAGCATCACAAAAATCGACGCTCAAGT
CAGAGGTGGCGAAACCCGACAGGACTATAAAGATACCAGGCGTTTCCCCCTGGAAGCTCCCTCGTGCGCT
CTCCTGTTCCGACCCTGCCGCTTACCGGATACCTGTCCGCCTTTCTCCCTTCGGGAAGCGTGGCGCTTTC
TCATAGCTCACGCTGTAGGTATCTCAGTTCGGTGTAGGTCGTTCGCTCCAAGCTGGGCTGTGTGCACGAA
CCCCCCGTTCAGCCCGACCGCTGCGCCTTATCCGGTAACTATCGTCTTGAGTCCAACCCGGTAAGACACG
ACTTATCGCCACTGGCAGCAGCCACTGGTAACAGGATTAGCAGAGCGAGGTATGTAGGCGGTGCTACAGA
GTTCTTGAAGTGGTGGCCTAACTACGGCTACACTAGAAGAACAGTATTTGGTATCTGCGCTCTGCTGAAG
CCAGTTACCTTCGGAAAAAGAGTTGGTAGCTCTTGATCCGGCAAACAAACCACCGCTGGTAGCGGTGGTT
TTTTTGTTTGCAAGCAGCAGATTACGCGCAGAAAAAAAGGATCTCAAGAAGATCCTTTGATCTTTTCTAC
GGGGTCTGACGCTCAGTGGAACGAAAACTCACGTTAAGGGATTTTGGTCATGAGATTATCAAAAAGGATC
TTCACCTAGATCCTTTTAAATTAAAAATGAAGTTTTAAATCAATCTAAAGTATATATGAGTAAACTTGGT
CTGACAGTTACCAATGCTTAATCAGTGAGGCACCTATCTCAGCGATCTGTCTATTTCGTTCATCCATAGT
TGCCTGACTCCCCGTCGTGTAGATAACTACGATACGGGAGGGCTTACCATCTGGCCCCAGTGCTGCAATG
ATACCGCGAGACCCACGCTCACCGGCTCCAGATTTATCAGCAATAAACCAGCCAGCCGGAAGGGCCGAGC
GCAGAAGTGGTCCTGCAACTTTATCCGCCTCCATCCAGTCTATTAATTGTTGCCGGGAAGCTAGAGTAAG
TAGTTCGCCAGTTAATAGTTTGCGCAACGTTGTTGCCATTGCTACAGGCATCGTGGTGTCACGCTCGTCG
TTTGGTATGGCTTCATTCAGCTCCGGTTCCCAACGATCAAGGCGAGTTACATGATCCCCCATGTTGTGCA
AAAAAGCGGTTAGCTCCTTCGGTCCTCCGATCGTTGTCAGAAGTAAGTTGGCCGCAGTGTTATCACTCAT
GGTTATGGCAGCACTGCATAATTCTCTTACTGTCATGCCATCCGTAAGATGCTTTTCTGTGACTGGTGAG
TACTCAACCAAGTCATTCTGAGAATAGTGTATGCGGCGACCGAGTTGCTCTTGCCCGGCGTCAATACGGG
ATAATACCGCGCCACATAGCAGAACTTTAAAAGTGCTCATCATTGGAAAACGTTCTTCGGGGCGAAAACT
CTCAAGGATCTTACCGCTGTTGAGATCCAGTTCGATGTAACCCACTCGTGCACCCAACTGATCTTCAGCA
TCTTTTACTTTCACCAGCGTTTCTGGGTGAGCAAAAACAGGAAGGCAAAATGCCGCAAAAAAGGGAATAA
GGGCGACACGGAAATGTTGAATACTCATACTCTTCCTTTTTCAATATTATTGAAGCATTTATCAGGGTTA
TTGTCTCATGAGCGGATACATATTTGAATGTATTTAGAAAAATAAACAAATAGGGGTTCCGCGCACATTT
CCCCGAAAAGTGCCACCTGACGTC
